>Addgene plasmid #161002 | pLV_ADRB2-mTurquoise2-iLID | addgene full sequence | sequence record 317277 | Addgene NGS Result
TGGAAGGGCTAATTCACTCCCAAAGAAGACAAGATATCCTTGATCTGTGGATCTACCACACACAAGGCTA
CTTCCCTGATTAGCAGAACTACACACCAGGGCCAGGGGTCAGATATCCACTGACCTTTGGATGGTGCTAC
AAGCTAGTACCAGTTGAGCCAGATAAGGTAGAAGAGGCCAATAAAGGAGAGAACACCAGCTTGTTACACC
CTGTGAGCCTGCATGGGATGGATGACCCGGAGAGAGAAGTGTTAGAGTGGAGGTTTGACAGCCGCCTAGC
ATTTCATCACGTGGCCCGAGAGCTGCATCCGGAGTACTTCAAGAACTGCTGATATCGAGCTTGCTACAAG
GGACTTTCCGCTGGGGACTTTCCAGGGAGGCGTGGCCTGGGCGGGACTGGGGAGTGGCGAGCCCTCAGAT
CCTGCATATAAGCAGCTGCTTTTTGCCTGTACTGGGTCTCTCTGGTTAGACCAGATCTGAGCCTGGGAGC
TCTCTGGCTAACTAGGGAACCCACTGCTTAAGCCTCAATAAAGCTTGCCTTGAGTGCTTCAAGTAGTGTG
TGCCCGTCTGTTGTGTGACTCTGGTAACTAGAGATCCCTCAGACCCTTTTAGTCAGTGTGGAAAATCTCT
AGCAGTGGCGCCCGAACAGGGACTTGAAAGCGAAAGGGAAACCAGAGGAGCTCTCTCGACGCAGGACTCG
GCTTGCTGAAGCGCGCACGGCAAGAGGCGAGGGGCGGCGACTGGTGAGTACGCCAAAAATTTTGACTAGC
GGAGGCTAGAAGGAGAGAGATGGGTGCGAGAGCGTCAGTATTAAGCGGGGGAGAATTAGATCGCGATGGG
AAAAAATTCGGTTAAGGCCAGGGGGAAAGAAAAAATATAAATTAAAACATATAGTATGGGCAAGCAGGGA
GCTAGAACGATTCGCAGTTAATCCTGGCCTGTTAGAAACATCAGAAGGCTGTAGACAAATACTGGGACAG
CTACAACCATCCCTTCAGACAGGATCAGAAGAACTTAGATCATTATATAATACAGTAGCAACCCTCTATT
GTGTGCATCAAAGGATAGAGATAAAAGACACCAAGGAAGCTTTAGACAAGATAGAGGAAGAGCAAAACAA
AAGTAAGACCACCGCACAGCAAGCGGCCGGCCGCTGATCTTCAGACCTGGAGGAGGAGATATGAGGGACA
ATTGGAGAAGTGAATTATATAAATATAAAGTAGTAAAAATTGAACCATTAGGAGTAGCACCCACCAAGGC
AAAGAGAAGAGTGGTGCAGAGAGAAAAAAGAGCAGTGGGAATAGGAGCTTTGTTCCTTGGGTTCTTGGGA
GCAGCAGGAAGCACTATGGGCGCAGCGTCAATGACGCTGACGGTACAGGCCAGACAATTATTGTCTGGTA
TAGTGCAGCAGCAGAACAATTTGCTGAGGGCTATTGAGGCGCAACAGCATCTGTTGCAACTCACAGTCTG
GGGCATCAAGCAGCTCCAGGCAAGAATCCTGGCTGTGGAAAGATACCTAAAGGATCAACAGCTCCTGGGG
ATTTGGGGTTGCTCTGGAAAACTCATTTGCACCACTGCTGTGCCTTGGAATGCTAGTTGGAGTAATAAAT
CTCTGGAACAGATTTGGAATCACACGACCTGGATGGAGTGGGACAGAGAAATTAACAATTACACAAGCTT
AATACACTCCTTAATTGAAGAATCGCAAAACCAGCAAGAAAAGAATGAACAAGAATTATTGGAATTAGAT
AAATGGGCAAGTTTGTGGAATTGGTTTAACATAACAAATTGGCTGTGGTATATAAAATTATTCATAATGA
TAGTAGGAGGCTTGGTAGGTTTAAGAATAGTTTTTGCTGTACTTTCTATAGTGAATAGAGTTAGGCAGGG
ATATTCACCATTATCGTTTCAGACCCACCTCCCAACCCCGAGGGGACCCGACAGGCCCGAAGGAATAGAA
GAAGAAGGTGGAGAGAGAGACAGAGACAGATCCATTCGATTAGTGAACGGATCTCGACGGTATCGCCTTT
AAAAGAAAAGGGGGGATTGGGGGGTACAGTGCAGGGGAAAGAATAGTAGACATAATAGCAACAGACATAC
AAACTAAAGAATTACAAAAACAAATTACAAAAATTCAAAATTTTCGGGTTTATTACAGGGACAGCAGAGA
TCCAGTTTATCGATGAGGCCCTTTCGTCTTCACATATGCGGGAGGTGGTCCCTGCAGTTACGCCAATGAT
AACCCCCGCCAGAAAAATCTTAGTAGCCTTCCCTTTTTGTTTTCCGTGCCCCAACTCGGCGGATTGACTC
GGCCCCTTCCGGAAACACCCGAATCAACTTCTAGTCAAATTATTGTTCACGCCGCAATGACCCACCCCTG
GCCCGCGTCTGTGGAACTGACCCCTGGTGTACAGGAGAGTTCGCTGCTGAAAGTGGTCCCAAAGGGGTAC
TAGTTTTTAAGCTCCCAACTCCCCCTCCCCCAGCGTCTGGAGGATTCCACACCCTCGCACCGCAGGGGCG
AGGAAGTGGGCGGAGTCCGGTTTTGGCGCCAGCCGCTGAGGCTGCCAAGCAGAAAAGCCACCGCTGAGGA
GACTCCGGTCACTGTCCTCGCCCCGCCTCCCCCTTCCCTCCCCTTGGGGACCACCGGGCGCCACGCCGCG
AACGGTAAGTGCCGCGGTCGTCGGCGCCTCCGCCCTCCCCCTAGGGCCCCAATTCCCAGCGGGCGCGGCG
CGCGGCCCCTCCCCCCGCCGGGCGCGCGCCCGCTGCCCCGCCCTTCGTGGCCGCCCGGCGTGGGCGGTGC
CACCCCTCCCCCCGGCGGCCCCGCGCGCAGCTCCCGGCTCCCTCCCCCTTCGGATGTGGCTTGAGCTGTA
GGCGCGGAGACTCGAGGTGCCCGTCAGTGGGCAGAGCGCACATCGCCCACAGTCCCCGAGAAGTTGGGGG
GAGGGGTCGGCAATTGAACCGGTGCCTAGAGAAGGTGGCGCGGGGTAAACTGGGAAAGTGATGTCGTGTA
CTGGCTCCGCCTTTTTCCCGAGGGTGGGGGAGAACCGTATATAAGTGCAGTAGTCGCCGTGAACGTTCTT
TTTCGCAACGGGTTTGCCGCCAGAACACAGGTAAGTGCCGTGTGTGGTTCCCGCGGGCCTGGCCTCTTTA
CGGGTTATGGCCCTTGCGTGCCTTGAATTACTTCCACCTGGCTGCAGTACGTGATTCTTGATCCCGAGCT
TCGGGTTGGAAGTGGGTGGGAGAGTTCGAGGCCTTGCGCTTAAGGAGCCCCTTCGCCTCGTGCTTGAGTT
GAAGCCTGGCCTGGGCGCTGGGGCCGCCGCGTGCGAATCTGGTGGCACCTTCGCGCCTGTCTCGCTGCTT
TCGATAAGTCTCTAGCCATTTAAAATTTTTGATGACCTGCTGCGACGCTTTTTTTCTGGCAAGATAGTCT
TGTAAATGCGGGCCAAGATCTGCACACTGGTATTTCGGTTTTTGGGGCCGCGGGCGGCGACGGGGCCCGT
GCGTCCCAGCGCACATGTTCGGCGAGGCGGGGCCTGCGAGCGCGGCCACCGAGAATCGGACGGGGGTAGT
CTCAAGCTGGCCGGCCTGCTCTGGTGCCTGGCCTCGCGCCGCCGTGTATCGCCCCGCCCTGGGCGGCAAG
GCTGGCCCGGTCGGCACCAGTTGCGTGAGCGGAAAGATGGCCGCTTCCCGGCCCTGCTGCAGGGAGCTCA
AAATGGAGGACGCGGCGCTCGGGAGAGCGGGCGGGTGAGTCACCCACACAAAGGAAAAGGGCCTTTCCGT
CCTCAGCCGTCGCTTCATGTGACTCCACGGAGTACCGGGCGCCGTCCAGGCACCTCGATTAGTTCTCGAG
CTTTTGGAGTACGTCGTCTTTAGGTTGGGGGGAGGGGTTTTATGCGATGGAGTTTCCCCACACTGAGTGG
GTGGAGACTGAAGTTAGGCCAGCTTGGCACTTGATGTAATTCTCCTTGGAATTTGCCCTTTTTGAGTTTG
GATCTTGGTTCATTCTCAAGCCTCAGACAGTGGTTCAAAGTTTTTTTCTTCCATTTCAGGTGTCGTGAGG
GATCCGCGCAAATGAAGACGATCATCGCCCTGAGCTACATCTTCTGCCTGGTATTCGCCGACTACAAGGA
CGACGATGACAAGGGGCAACCCGGGAACGGCAGCGCCTTCTTGCTGGCACCCAATAGAAGCCATGCGCCG
GACCACGACGTCACGCAGCAAAGGGACGAGGTGTGGGTGGTGGGCATGGGCATCGTCATGTCTCTCATCG
TCCTGGCCATCGTGTTTGGCAATGTGCTGGTCATCACAGCCATTGCCAAGTTCGAGCGTCTGCAGACGGT
CACCAACTACTTCATCACTTCACTGGCCTGTGCTGATCTGGTCATGGGCCTGGCAGTGGTGCCCTTTGGG
GCCGCCCATATTCTTATGAAAATGTGGACTTTTGGCAACTTCTGGTGCGAGTTTTGGACTTCCATTGATG
TGCTGTGCGTCACGGCCAGCATTGAGACCCTGTGCGTGATCGCAGTGGATCGCTACTTTGCCATTACTTC
ACCTTTCAAGTACCAGAGCCTGCTGACCAAGAATAAGGCCCGGGTGATCATTCTGATGGTGTGGATTGTG
TCAGGCCTTACCTCCTTCTTGCCCATTCAGATGCACTGGTACCGGGCCACCCACCAGGAAGCCATCAACT
GCTATGCCAATGAGACCTGCTGTGACTTCTTCACGAACCAAGCCTATGCCATTGCCTCTTCCATCGTGTC
CTTCTACGTTCCCCTGGTGATCATGGTCTTCGTCTACTCCAGGGTCTTTCAGGAGGCCAAAAGGCAGCTC
CAGAAGATTGACAAATCTGAGGGCCGCTTCCATGTCCAGAACCTTAGCCAGGTGGAGCAGGATGGGCGGA
CGGGGCATGGACTCCGCAGATCTTCCAAGTTCTGCTTGAAGGAGCACAAAGCCCTCAAGACGTTAGGCAT
CATCATGGGCACTTTCACCCTCTGCTGGCTGCCCTTCTTCATCGTTAACATTGTGCATGTGATCCAGGAT
AACCTCATCCGTAAGGAAGTTTACATCCTCCTAAATTGGATAGGCTATGTCAATTCTGGTTTCAATCCCC
TTATCTACTGCCGGAGCCCAGATTTCAGGATTGCCTTCCAGGAGCTTCTGTGCCTGCGCAGGTCTTCTTT
GAAGGCCTATGGGAATGGCTACTCCAGCAACGGCAACACAGGGGAGCAGAGTGGATATCACGTGGAACAG
GAGAAAGAAAATAAACTGCTGTGTGAAGACCTCCCAGGCACGGAAGACTTTGTGGGCCATCAAGGTACTG
TGCCTAGCGATAACATTGATTCACAAGGGAGGAATTGTAGTACAAATGACTCACTGCTGGGATCCGTGAG
CAAGGGCGAGGAGCTGTTCACCGGGGTGGTGCCCATCCTGGTCGAGCTGGACGGCGACGTAAACGGCCAC
AAGTTCAGCGTGTCCGGCGAGGGCGAGGGCGATGCCACCTACGGCAAGCTGACCCTGAAGTTCATCTGCA
CCACCGGCAAGCTGCCCGTGCCCTGGCCCACCCTCGTGACCACCCTGTCCTGGGGCGTGCAGTGCTTCGC
CCGCTACCCCGACCACATGAAGCAGCACGACTTCTTCAAGTCCGCCATGCCCGAAGGCTACGTCCAGGAG
CGCACCATCTTCTTCAAGGACGACGGCAACTACAAGACCCGCGCCGAGGTGAAGTTCGAGGGCGACACCC
TGGTGAACCGCATCGAGCTGAAGGGCATCGACTTCAAGGAGGACGGCAACATCCTGGGGCACAAGCTGGA
GTACAACTACTTTAGCGACAACGTCTATATCACCGCCGACAAGCAGAAGAACGGCATCAAGGCCAACTTC
AAGATCCGCCACAACATCGAGGACGGCGGCGTGCAGCTCGCCGACCACTACCAGCAGAACACCCCCATCG
GCGACGGCCCCGTGCTGCTGCCCGACAACCACTACCTGAGCACCCAGTCCAAGCTGAGCAAAGACCCCAA
CGAGAAGCGCGATCACATGGTCCTGCTGGAGTTCGTGACCGCCGCCGGGATCACTCTCGGCATGGACGAG
CTGTACAAGGGTAGTGGTAGTGGGGAGTTTCTGGCAACCACACTGGAACGGATCGAGAAAAATTTCGTGA
TTACTGATCCGAGACTGCCTGACAACCCAATCATTTTTGCGAGCGATTCCTTCCTGCAGCTGACAGAATA
TTCTCGGGAAGAGATCCTGGGGCGCAATTGCCGTTTTCTGCAGGGACCCGAGACAGACCGTGCCACTGTT
CGGAAAATCAGAGATGCTATTGACAACCAGACTGAAGTGACCGTTCAGCTGATCAATTATACCAAGAGCG
GCAAGAAGTTCTGGAACGTGTTCCACCTGCAGCCGATGCGCGATTATAAGGGCGACGTCCAGTACTTCAT
TGGCGTGCAGCTGGATGGCACCGAACGTCTTCATGGCGCCGCTGAGCGTGAGGCGGTCTGCCTGATCAAA
AAGACAGCCTTTCAGATTGCTGAGGCAGCGAACGACGAAAATTACTTTTAGACGCGTCGGGCCGCGGTAA
CAATTGTTAACTAACTTAAGCTAGCAACGGTTTCCCTCTAGCGGGATCAATTCCGCCCCCCCCCCTAACG
TTACTGGCCGAAGCCGCTTGGAATAAGGCCGGTGTGCGTTTGTCTATATGTTATTTTCCACCATATTGCC
GTCTTTTGGCAATGTGAGGGCCCGGAAACCTGGCCCTGTCTTCTTGACGAGCATTCCTAGGGGTCTTTCC
CCTCTCGCCAAAGGAATGCAAGGTCTGTTGAATGTCGTGAAGGAAGCAGTTCCTCTGGAAGCTTCTTGAA
GACAAACAACGTCTGTAGCGACCCTTTGCAGGCAGCGGAACCCCCCACCTGGCGACAGGTGCCTCTGCGG
CCAAAAGCCACGTGTATAAGATACACCTGCAAAGGCGGCACAACCCCAGTGCCACGTTGTGAGTTGGATA
GTTGTGGAAAGAGTCAAATGGCTCTCCTCAAGCGTATTCAACAAGGGGCTGAAGGATGCCCAGAAGGTAC
CCCATTGTATGGGATCTGATCTGGGGCCTCGGTGCACATGCTTTACATGTGTTTAGTCGAGGTTAAAAAA
ACGTCTAGGCCCCCCGAACCACGGGGACGTGGTTTTCCTTTGAAAAACACGATAATACCATGGTCATGAA
AACATTTAACATTTCTCAACAAGATCTAGAATTAGTAGAAGTAGCGACAGAGAAGATTACAATGCTTTAT
GAGGATAATAAACATCATGTGGGAGCGGCAATTCGTACGAAAACAGGAGAAATCATTTCGGCAGTACATA
TTGAAGCGTATATAGGACGAGTAACTGTTTGTGCAGAAGCCATTGCGATTGGTAGTGCAGTTTCGAATGG
ACAAAAGGATTTTGACACGATTGTAGCTGTTAGACACCCTTATTCTGACGAAGTAGATAGAAGTATTCGA
GTGGTAAGTCCTTGTGGTATGTGTAGGGAGTTGATTTCAGACTATGCACCAGATTGTTTTGTGTTAATAG
AAATGAATGGCAAGTTAGTCAAAACTACGATTGAAGAACTCATTCCACTCAAATATACCCGAAATTAACC
CGGGCGGGGCGCGTCTGGAACAATCAACCTCTGGATTACAAAATTTGTGAAAGATTGACTGGTATTCTTA
ACTATGTTGCTCCTTTTACGCTATGTGGATACGCTGCTTTAATGCCTTTGTATCATGCTATTGCTTCCCG
TATGGCTTTCATTTTCTCCTCCTTGTATAAATCCTGGTTGCTGTCTCTTTATGAGGAGTTGTGGCCCGTT
GTCAGGCAACGTGGCGTGGTGTGCACTGTGTTTGCTGACGCAACCCCCACTGGTTGGGGCATTGCCACCA
CCTGTCAGCTCCTTTCCGGGACTTTCGCTTTCCCCCTCCCTATTGCCACGGCGGAACTCATCGCCGCCTG
CCTTGCCCGCTGCTGGACAGGGGCTCGGCTGTTGGGCACTGACAATTCCGTGGTGTTGTCGGGGAAGCTG
ACGTCCTTTCCATGGCTGCTCGCCTGTGTTGCCACCTGGATTCTGCGCGGGACGTCCTTCTGCTACGTCC
CTTCGGCCCTCAATCCAGCGGACCTTCCTTCCCGCGGCCTGCTGCCGGCTCTGCGGCCTCTTCCGCGTCT
TCGCCTTCGCCCTCAGACGAGTCGGATCTCCCTTTGGGCCGCCTCCCCGCCTGGAATTAATTCTGCAGTC
GAGACCTAGAAAAACATGGAGCAATCACAAGTAGCAATACAGCAGCTACCAATGCTGATTGTGCCTGGCT
AGAAGCACAAGAGGAGGAGGAGGTGGGTTTTCCAGTCACACCTCAGGTACCTTTAAGACCAATGACTTAC
AAGGCAGCTGTAGATCTTAGCCACTTTTTAAAAGAAAAGAGGGGACTGGAAGGGCTAATTCGCTCCCAAC
GAAGACAAGATATCCTTGATCTGTGGATCTACCACACACAAGGCTACTTCCCTGATTAGCAGAACTACAC
ACCAGGGCCAGGGGTCAGATATCCACTGACCTTTGGATGGTGCTACAAGCTAGTACCAGTTGAGCCAGAT
AAGGTAGAAGAGGCCAATAAAGGAGAGAACACCAGCTTGTTACACCCTGTGAGCCTGCATGGGATGGATG
ACCCGGAGAGAGAAGTGTTAGAGTGGAGGTTTGACAGCCGCCTAGCATTTCATCACGTGGCCCGAGAGCT
GCATCCGGAGTACTTCAAGAACTGCTGATATCGAGCTTGCTACAAGGGACTTTCCGCTGGGGACTTTCCA
GGGAGGCGTGGCCTGGGCGGGACTGGGGAGTGGCGAGCCCTCAGATCCTGCATATAAGCAGCTGCTTTTT
GCCTGTACTGGGTCTCTCTGGTTAGACCAGATCTGAGCCTGGGAGCTCTCTGGCTAACTAGGGAACCCAC
TGCTTAAGCCTCAATAAAGCTTGCCTTGAGTGCTTCAAGTAGTGTGTGCCCGTCTGTTGTGTGACTCTGG
TAACTAGAGATCCCTCAGACCCTTTTAGTCAGTGTGGAAAATCTCTAGCAGTAGTAGTTCATGTCATCTT
ATTATTCAGTATTTATAACTTGCAAAGAAATGAATATCAGAGAGTGAGAGGCCTTGACATTGCTAGCGTT
TACCGTCGACCTCTAGCTAGAGCTTGGCGTAATCATGGTCATAGCTGTTTCCTGTGTGAAATTGTTATCC
GCTCACAATTCCACACAACATACGAGCCGGAAGCATAAAGTGTAAAGCCTGGGGTGCCTAATGAGTGAGC
TAACTCACATTAATTGCGTTGCGCTCACTGCCCGCTTTCCAGTCGGGAAACCTGTCGTGCCAGCTGCATT
AATGAATCGGCCAACGCGCGGGGAGAGGCGGTTTGTGTATTGGGCGCTCTTCCGCTTCCTCGCTCACTGA
CTCGCTGCGCTCGGTCGTTCGGCTGCGGCGAGCGGTATCAGCTCACTCAAAGGCGGTAATACGGTTATCC
ACAGAATCAGGGGATAACGCAGGAAAGAACATGTGAGCAAAAGGCCAGCAAAAGGCCAGGAACCGTAAAA
AGGCCGCGTTGCTGGCGTTTTTCCATAGGCTCCGCCCCCCTGACGAGCATCACAAAAATCGACGCTCAAG
TCAGAGGTGGCGAAACCCGACAGGACTATAAAGATACCAGGCGTTTCCCCCTGGAAGCTCCCTCGTGCGC
TCTCCTGTTCCGACCCTGCCGCTTACCGGATACCTGTCCGCCTTTCTCCCTTCGGGAAGCGTGGCGCTTT
CTCATAGCTCACGCTGTAGGTATCTCAGTTCGGTGTAGGTCGTTCGCTCCAAGCTGGGCTGTGTGCACGA
ACCCCCCGTTCAGCCCGACCGCTGCGCCTTATCCGGTAACTATCGTCTTGAGTCCAACCCGGTAAGACAC
GACTTATCGCCACTGGCAGCAGCCACTGGTAACAGGATTAGCAGAGCGAGGTATGTAGGCGGTGCTACAG
AGTTCTTGAAGTGGTGGCCTAACTACGGCTACACTAGAAGAACAGTATTTGGTATCTGCGCTCTGCTGAA
GCCAGTTACCTTCGGAAAAAGAGTTGGTAGCTCTTGATCCGGCAAACAAACCACCGCTGGTAGCGGTGGT
TTTTTTGTTTGCAAGCAGCAGATTACGCGCAGAAAAAAAGGATCTCAAGAAGATCCTTTGATCTTTTCTA
CGGGGTCTGACGCTCAGTGGAACGAAAACTCACGTTAAGGGATTTTGGTCATGAGATTATCAAAAAGGAT
CTTCACCTAGATCCTTTTAAATTAAAAATGAAGTTTTAAATCAATCTAAAGTATATATGAGTAAACTTGG
TCTGACAGTTACCAATGCTTAATCAGTGAGGCACCTATCTCAGCGATCTGTCTATTTCGTTCATCCATAG
TTGCCTGACTCCCCGTCGTGTAGATAACTACGATACGGGAGGGCTTACCATCTGGCCCCAGTGCTGCAAT
GATACCGCGAGACCCACGCTCACCGGCTCCAGATTTATCAGCAATAAACCAGCCAGCCGGAAGGGCCGAG
CGCAGAAGTGGTCCTGCAACTTTATCCGCCTCCATCCAGTCTATTAATTGTTGCCGGGAAGCTAGAGTAA
GTAGTTCGCCAGTTAATAGTTTGCGCAACGTTGTTGCCATTGCTACAGGCATCGTGGTGTCACGCTCGTC
GTTTGGTATGGCTTCATTCAGCTCCGGTTCCCAACGATCAAGGCGAGTTACATGATCCCCCATGTTGTGC
AAAAAAGCGGTTAGCTCCTTCGGTCCTCCGATCGTTGTCAGAAGTAAGTTGGCCGCAGTGTTATCACTCA
TGGTTATGGCAGCACTGCATAATTCTCTTACTGTCATGCCATCCGTAAGATGCTTTTCTGTGACTGGTGA
GTACTCAACCAAGTCATTCTGAGAATAGTGTATGCGGCGACCGAGTTGCTCTTGCCCGGCGTCAATACGG
GATAATACCGCGCCACATAGCAGAACTTTAAAAGTGCTCATCATTGGAAAACGTTCTTCGGGGCGAAAAC
TCTCAAGGATCTTACCGCTGTTGAGATCCAGTTCGATGTAACCCACTCGTGCACCCAACTGATCTTCAGC
ATCTTTTACTTTCACCAGCGTTTCTGGGTGAGCAAAAACAGGAAGGCAAAATGCCGCAAAAAAGGGAATA
AGGGCGACACGGAAATGTTGAATACTCATACTCTTCCTTTTTCAATATTATTGAAGCATTTATCAGGGTT
ATTGTCTCATGAGCGGATACATATTTGAATGTATTTAGAAAAATAAACAAATAGGGGTTCCGCGCACATT
TCCCCGAAAAGTGCCACCTGACGTCGACGGATCGGGAGATCAACTTGTTTATTGCAGCTTATAATGGTTA
CAAATAAAGCAATAGCATCACAAATTTCACAAATAAAGCATTTTTTTCACTGCATTCTAGTTGTGGTTTG
TCCAAACTCATCAATGTATCTTATCATGTCTGGATCAACTGGATAACTCAAGCTAACCAAAATCATCCCA
AACTTCCCACCCCATACCCTATTACCACTGCCAATTACCTGTGGTTTCATTTACTCTAAACCTGTGATTC
CTCTGAATTATTTTCATTTTAAAGAAATTGTATTTGTTAAATATGTACTACAAACTTAGTAGT
Features (pLannotate 1.2.2; 27 found; start..end, strand, type, name):
    377..634     +  LTR            5' LTR (truncated): truncated 5' long terminal repeat (LTR) from HIV-1
    681..806     +  misc_feature   HIV-1 Ψ: packaging signal of human immunodeficiency virus type 1
    790..1128    +  CDS            HIV-1 gag (fragment): gag protein from human immunodeficiency virus 1; gag
   1303..1536    +  misc_feature   RRE: The Rev response element (RRE) of HIV-1 allows for Rev-dependent mRNA export from the nucleus to the cytoplasm.
   1913..2013    +  CDS            Rev (fragment): human immunodeficiency virus 1 (HIV-1) Rev protein; rev; enhances nuclear export of unspliced and incompletely spliced viral mRNAs
   2028..2143    +  misc_feature   cPPT/CTS: central polypurine tract and central termination sequence of HIV-1 (lacking the first T)
   2899..3110    +  promoter       EF-1α core promoter: core promoter for human elongation factor EF-1α
   3111..3220    +  intron         EF-1α intron A (fragment): intron upstream of the start codon of human EF-1α
   3846..4049    +  intron         EF-1α intron A: truncated intron upstream of the start codon of human EF-1α
   4123..4143    +  CDS            FLAG (fragment): FLAG® epitope tag, followed by an enterokinase cleavage site
   4144..5379    +  CDS            ADRB2: ADRB2_HUMAN - Also known as ADRB2R, B2AR. Experimental evidence at protein level: Swiss-Prot protein existence level 1. Beta-adrenergic receptors mediate the catecholamine-induced activation of adenylate cyclase through the action of G proteins. The beta-2-adrenergic receptor binds epinephrine with an approximately 30- fold greater affinity than it does norepinephrine. From Homo sapiens (Human).
   5386..6099    +  CDS            mTurquoise2: mTurquoise2 is a basic (constitutively fluorescent) cyan fluorescent protein published in 2012, derived from Aequorea victoria. It is reported to be a rapidly-maturing monomer with very low acid sensitivity.
   6142..6459    +  CDS            miniSOG: miniSOG is a basic (constitutively fluorescent) cyan fluorescent protein published in 2011, derived from Arabidopsis thaliana. It requires the cofactor flavin for fluorescence.
   6636..7197    +  misc_feature   IRES: internal ribosome entry site (IRES) of the encephalomyocarditis virus (EMCV)
   7206..7625    +  CDS            bsr: BSR_BACCE - Experimental evidence at protein level: Swiss-Prot protein existence level 1. Catalyzes the deamination of the cytosine moiety of the antibiotics blasticidin S, cytomycin and acetylblasticidin S. From Bacillus cereus.
   7652..8240    +  misc_feature   WPRE: woodchuck hepatitis virus posttranscriptional regulatory element
   8257..8775    +  CDS            nef (fragment): NEF_HV1BR - Experimental evidence at protein level: Swiss-Prot protein existence level 1. Extracellular Nef protein targets CD4(+) T-lymphocytes for apoptosis by interacting with CXCR4 surface receptors (PubMed:14990729). From Human immunodeficiency virus type 1 group M subtype B (isolate BRU/LAI) (HIV-1).
   8823..9080    +  LTR            5' LTR (truncated): truncated 5' long terminal repeat (LTR) from HIV-1
   9230..9252    -  protein_bind   lac operator (fragment): The lac repressor binds to the lac operator to inhibit transcription in E. coli. This inhibition can be relieved by adding lactose or isopropyl-β-D-thiogalactopyranoside (IPTG). lac repressor encoded by lacI
   9256..9286    -  promoter       lac promoter: promoter for the E. coli lac operon
   9301..9322    -  protein_bind   CAP binding site: CAP binding activates transcription in the presence of cAMP. E. coli catabolite activator protein
   9335..9427    -  CDS            lacI (fragment): lac repressor; lacI; The lac repressor binds to the lac operator to inhibit transcription in E. coli. This inhibition can be relieved by adding lactose or isopropyl-β-D-thiogalactopyranoside (IPTG).
   9610..10198   -  rep_origin     ori: high-copy-number ColE1/pMB1/pBR322/pUC origin of replication
  10369..11229   -  CDS            AmpR: β-lactamase; bla; confers resistance to ampicillin, carbenicillin, and related antibiotics
  11230..11334   -  promoter       AmpR promoter: bla
  11382..11516   +  polyA_signal   SV40 poly(A) signal: SV40 polyadenylation signal
  11683..329     +  CDS            nef (fragment) (across the origin): NEF_HV1BR - Experimental evidence at protein level: Swiss-Prot protein existence level 1. Extracellular Nef protein targets CD4(+) T-lymphocytes for apoptosis by interacting with CXCR4 surface receptors (PubMed:14990729). From Human immunodeficiency virus type 1 group M subtype B (isolate BRU/LAI) (HIV-1).
