[The description below was written by a language model from this plasmid's Addgene catalogue record and pLannotate feature annotations shown in this document.]
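Description:
pLV_ADRB2-mTurquoise2-iLID is a second-generation lentiviral transfer plasmid for mammalian expression of a plasma-membrane-anchored optogenetic dimerizer component. It is maintained in E. coli through a high-copy ColE1/pUC-type origin and an ampicillin resistance gene. The viral portion carries the usual HIV-1 elements: LTRs flanking the cassette, the Ψ packaging signal with a gag fragment, the Rev response element for Rev-dependent export of the genomic RNA, and the cPPT/CTS that aids nuclear import. A WPRE downstream of the coding regions enhances transcript stability and expression. The catalogue lists a total size of 11,730 bp, while the sequenced record is 11,683 nt, a small discrepancy the record does not explain.

The payload is driven by the human EF1α promoter with its intron A sequences. It encodes a single fusion protein consisting of an N-terminal FLAG epitope, the human β2-adrenergic receptor (ADRB2), the cyan fluorescent protein mTurquoise2 and iLID. The automated annotation labels part of the iLID region as miniSOG. This most likely reflects homology between related LOV2 domains, since the catalogue entry names iLID and gives no indication of a separate miniSOG module. The multi-pass receptor serves as a slowly diffusing membrane anchor, so that blue-light activation of iLID can recruit its binding partner to a spatially confined patch of membrane, while mTurquoise2 reports expression and localization. An EMCV IRES following the fusion allows co-translation of the bsr blasticidin deaminase from the same transcript, permitting blasticidin selection of transduced cells. The construct is intended for generating stable cell lines for local optogenetic protein recruitment experiments.
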