Addgene plasmid #161002: pLV_ADRB2-mTurquoise2-iLID
Purpose: Mammalian expression of mTurquoise2-tagged iLID anchored to the plasma membrane via N-terminal fusion to ADRB2 for slow diffusion
Depositing lab: Sean R Collins. Depositing organization: University of California, Davis. Publication: Optimized iLID Membrane Anchors for Local Optogenetic Protein Recruitment. Natwick DE, Collins SR. ACS Synth Biol. 2021 May 21;10(5):1009-1023. doi: 10.1021/acssynbio.0c00511. Epub 2021 Apr 12. PubMed 33843200.
Backbone
  Vector backbone: pLenti 2nd gen
  Backbone size w/o insert (bp): 9240
  Total vector size (bp): 11730
  Vector type: Mammalian Expression, Lentiviral
  Selectable markers: Blasticidin
Growth in bacteria
  Bacterial resistance: Ampicillin, 100 μg/mL
  Growth temperature: 30°C
  Growth strain: NEB Stable
  Copy number: Unknown
Gene/Insert
  Gene/Insert name: ADRB2-mTurquoise2-iLID
  Species: Synthetic
  Insert size (bp): 2490
  Promoter: EF1a
  Tag / fusion protein: FLAG (N terminal on insert)
  Cloning method: Gibson Cloning
  Sequencing primers: 5′ ggagtacgtcgtctttaggt; 3′ cgtcttttggcaatgtgagg
Resource information
  A portion of this plasmid was derived from a plasmid made by: The iLID sequence was originally cloned by Dr. Brian Kuhlman's lab (Addgene plasmid #60411)
Terms and licenses: Academic/Nonprofit Terms; Industry Terms: Not Available to Industry
How to cite: pLV_ADRB2-mTurquoise2-iLID was a gift from Sean R Collins (Addgene plasmid # 161002 ; http://n2t.net/addgene:161002 ; RRID:Addgene_161002)
